Addgene plasmid #110337: pAAV-TRE-FLEX-ChR2-YFP
Purpose: ChR2-YFP reporter vector of iTango and Cal-Light system for AAV production
Depositing lab: Hyungbae Kwon. Depositing organization: Max Planck Florida Institute.
Backbone
  Vector backbone: pAAV-MCS
  Backbone manufacturer: Stratagene
  Vector type: Mammalian Expression, AAV
Growth in bacteria
  Bacterial resistance: Ampicillin, 100 μg/mL
  Growth temperature: 37°C
  Growth strain: DH5alpha
  Copy number: High Copy
Gene/Insert
  Gene/Insert name: tetO-Flex-ChR2-YFP
  Species: Synthetic
  Mutation: Chr2 H134R
  Promoter: tetO
  Cloning method: Restriction Enzyme; 5′ cloning site NheI (not destroyed); 3′ cloning site BsrGI (not destroyed)
  Sequencing primers: 5′ unknown
Terms and licenses: Academic/Nonprofit Terms; Industry Terms: Not Available to Industry
How to cite: pAAV-TRE-FLEX-ChR2-YFP was a gift from Hyungbae Kwon (Addgene plasmid # 110337 ; http://n2t.net/addgene:110337 ; RRID:Addgene_110337)
