[The description below was written by a language model from this plasmid's Addgene catalogue record and pLannotate feature annotations shown in this document.]
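Description:
pAAV-TRE-FLEX-ChR2-YFP is an adeno-associated virus transfer plasmid built on the pAAV-MCS backbone and used to produce recombinant AAV for expression in mammalian cells. It is propagated in E. coli as a high-copy plasmid through a ColE1/pUC-type origin and selected with ampicillin (AmpR under its own bla promoter). An f1 origin is also present, along with small annotated remnants of pBR322 rop and bom sequences. The expression cassette lies between AAV2 inverted terminal repeats, which direct replication and packaging of the intervening DNA. The upstream ITR is annotated in full, whereas only short fragments of the downstream ITR were detected by the automated annotation.

The payload is a doubly gated reporter. A tetracycline response element with seven tetO copies, fused to a minimal CMV promoter, gives transcription that depends on a tetracycline-controlled transactivator. Downstream, the coding sequence for channelrhodopsin-2 carrying the H134R mutation, positioned directly upstream of EYFP as the ChR2-YFP fusion named in the record, sits in the antisense orientation. It is flanked by oppositely oriented pairs of lox2272 and loxP sites in a FLEX arrangement. Cre recombinase inverts the cassette and then excises one site of each pair, locking it in the sense orientation, so expression requires both Cre and transactivator activity. A WPRE and a bGH polyadenylation signal follow to enhance transcript stability and processing.

According to the record, the construct serves as the ChR2-YFP reporter for the iTango and Cal-Light systems. The resulting light-gated cation channel would allow labelled cells to be both visualised by fluorescence and activated optogenetically with blue light.
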