Features (pLannotate 1.2.2; 26 found; start..end, strand, type, name):
      1..141     -  repeat_region  AAV2 ITR: inverted terminal repeat of adeno-associated virus serotype 2 inverted
    239..284     -  promoter       TRE3GV promoter (fragment): 3rd-generation Tet-responsive promoter that can be activated by binding of Tet-On® 3G, optimized for retroviral and lentiviral vectors
    298..568     +  protein_bind   tetracycline response element: contains seven copies of the tetracycline operator tetO tetracycline repressor TetR
    579..596     +  misc_feature   MCS (fragment): pUC18/19 multiple cloning site
    601..639     +  promoter       minimal CMV promoter: human cytomegalovirus (CMV) immediate early promoter
    733..771     +  misc_feature   MCS (fragment): pUC18/19 multiple cloning site
    778..811     +  protein_bind   lox2272: Cre-mediated recombination occurs in the 8-bp core sequence (GGATACTT). lox2272 sites are compatible with each other, but incompatible with loxP or loxN sites (Lee and Saito, 1988). Cre recombinase
    812..861     -  intron         β-globin intron (fragment): internally truncated intron from human β-globin
    862..895     +  protein_bind   loxP: Cre-mediated recombination occurs in the 8-bp core sequence (GCATACAT). Cre recombinase
    931..1644    -  CDS            EYFP: EYFP is a basic (constitutively fluorescent) green/yellow fluorescent protein published in 1996, derived from Aequorea victoria. It is reported to be a very rapidly-maturing weak dimer with high acid sensitivity.
   1657..2583    -  CDS            ChR2(H134R): H134R mutant of an N-terminal fragment of channelrhodopsin-2 from the alga Chlamydomonas reinhardtii (Nagel et al., 2005) blue light-activated cation channel
   2590..2623    -  protein_bind   lox2272: Cre-mediated recombination occurs in the 8-bp core sequence (GGATACTT). lox2272 sites are compatible with each other, but incompatible with loxP or loxN sites (Lee and Saito, 1988). Cre recombinase
   2624..2673    -  intron         β-globin intron (fragment): internally truncated intron from human β-globin
   2674..2707    -  protein_bind   loxP: Cre-mediated recombination occurs in the 8-bp core sequence (GCATACAT). Cre recombinase
   2708..2732    +  misc_feature   MCS (fragment): pBluescript multiple cloning site
   2732..3320    +  misc_feature   WPRE: woodchuck hepatitis virus posttranscriptional regulatory element
   3361..3568    +  polyA_signal   bGH poly(A) signal: bovine growth hormone polyadenylation signal
   3626..3653    -  repeat_region  AAV2 ITR (fragment): inverted terminal repeat of adeno-associated virus serotype 2 inverted
   3682..3709    -  repeat_region  AAV2 ITR (fragment): inverted terminal repeat of adeno-associated virus serotype 2 inverted
   3782..4370    -  rep_origin     ori: high-copy-number ColE1/pMB1/pBR322/pUC origin of replication
   4541..5401    -  CDS            AmpR: β-lactamase; bla; confers resistance to ampicillin, carbenicillin, and related antibiotics
   5402..5506    -  promoter       AmpR promoter: bla
   5601..5636    +  CDS            rop (fragment): Rop protein, which maintains plasmids at low copy number; rop
   5738..5787    +  misc_feature   bom (fragment): basis of mobility region from pBR322
   5788..6243    -  rep_origin     f1 ori (sequence partly withheld): f1 bacteriophage origin of replication; arrow indicates direction of (+) strand synthesis
   6262..6313    +  misc_feature   bom (fragment): basis of mobility region from pBR322
>Addgene plasmid #110337 | pAAV-TRE-FLEX-ChR2-YFP | addgene full sequence | sequence record 211135 | Addgene NGS Sequence
CCTGCAGGCAGCTGCGCGCTCGCTCGCTCACTGAGGCCGCCCGGGCAAAGCCCGGGCGTCGGGCGACCTT
TGGTCGCCCGGCCTCAGTGAGCGAGCGAGCGCGCAGAGAGGGAGTGGCCAACTCCATCACTAGGGGTTCC
TGCGGCCGCACGCGAAACAATTCTGCAGGAATTCGGGGCCGCGGAGGCTGGATCGGTCCCGGTGTCTTCT
ATGGAGGTCAAAACAGCGTGGATGGCGTCTCCAGGCGATCTGACGGTTCACTAAACGAGCTCTGCTTATA
TAGGTCGAGTTTACCACTCCCTATCAGTGATAGAGAAAAGTGAAAGTCGAGTTTACCACTCCCTATCAGT
GATAGAGAAAAGTGAAAGTCGAGTTTACCACTCCCTATCAGTGATAGAGAAAAGTGAAAGTCGAGTTTAC
CACTCCCTATCAGTGATAGAGAAAAGTGAAAGTCGAGTTTACCACTCCCTATCAGTGATAGAGAAAAGTG
AAAGTCGAGTTTACCACTCCCTATCAGTGATAGAGAAAAGTGAAAGTCGAGTTTACCACTCCCTATCAGT
GATAGAGAAAAGTGAAAGTCGAGCTCGGTACCCGGGTCGAGGTAGGCGTGTACGGTGGGAGGCCTATATA
AGCAGAGCTCGTTTAGTGAACCGTCAGATCGCCTGGAGACGCCATCCACGCTGTTTTGACCTCCATAGAA
GACACCGGGACCGATCCAGCCTCCGCGGCCCCGAATTCGAGCTCGGTACCCGGGGATCCTCTAGAGTCGA
CTCCGGAATAACTTCGTATAGGATACTTTATACGAAGTTATGCAGAATGGTAGCTGGATTGTAGCTGCTA
TTAGCAATATGAAACCTCTTAATAACTTCGTATAGCATACATTATACGAAGTTATGGCGCGCCTCATTAC
ACCTCGTTCTCGTAGCAGAACTTGTACAGCTCGTCCATGCCGAGAGTGATCCCGGCGGCGGTCACGAACT
CCAGCAGGACCATGTGATCGCGCTTCTCGTTGGGGTCTTTGCTCAGGGCGGACTGGTAGCTCAGGTAGTG
GTTGTCGGGCAGCAGCACGGGGCCGTCGCCGATGGGGGTGTTCTGCTGGTAGTGGTCGGCGAGCTGCACG
CTGCCGTCCTCGATGTTGTGGCGGATCTTGAAGTTCACCTTGATGCCGTTCTTCTGCTTGTCGGCCATGA
TATAGACGTTGTGGCTGTTGTAGTTGTACTCCAGCTTGTGCCCCAGGATGTTGCCGTCCTCCTTGAAGTC
GATGCCCTTCAGCTCGATGCGGTTCACCAGGGTGTCGCCCTCGAACTTCACCTCGGCGCGGGTCTTGTAG
TTGCCGTCGTCCTTGAAGAAGATGGTGCGCTCCTGGACGTAGCCTTCGGGCATGGCGGACTTGAAGAAGT
CGTGCTGCTTCATGTGGTCGGGGTAGCGGGCGAAGCACTGCAGGCCGTAGCCGAAGGTGGTCACGAGGGT
GGGCCAGGGCACGGGCAGCTTGCCGGTGGTGCAGATGAACTTCAGGGTCAGCTTGCCGTAGGTGGCATCG
CCCTCGCCCTCGCCGGACACGCTGAACTTGTGGCCGTTTACGTCGCCGTCCAGCTCGACCAGGATGGGCA
CCACCCCGGTGAACAGCTCCTCGCCCTTGCTCACGGCGGCCGCTGGCACGGCTCCGGCCTCGGCTTCGTC
TTCGACGAGAGTCTCGACCTCGATCTCCGTTCCGCCGATGTTCAGTTTGGTGGTTTTGCGGATATCTCCG
TGAATCAATATGTGCTCGTGGATCAGGACGCGCAGGTAGTGTCCCAACAACCCCCAACAATTTTTACTCA
TCAGATCAATAATCGTGTGACCTACGGTGGAGCCATAGACGCTCAGGACGCCAAAACCTTCGGGCCCCAA
AATGAAGAGAATTGGGAACATACCCCAGCTCACGAAAAACAGCCATGCCATGCCGGTCACGACCTGGCGG
CACCGACCCTTTGGCACAGTATGATAACCCTCGATATATGCTTTGGCGGCGTGAAAAAATGTGTTCGCGC
CATAGCACAATCCAAGACAAAAGAAGATGACTTTAACATAGCCGGTTGCCATGGCGCTGGTAGCCCCCCA
CACGATAGTCCCGATGTCTGAGACAAGGAGTCCCATGGTTCTCCTGCTGTAGTCGTTGCTCAGGCCGGTG
AGGTTGCTCAGGCGGATAAGGATGACAGGACAAGTGAGCAGCCACTCTGCATAGCGCAGCCACTGCACCC
GGTGTCCTGTGGCAAGGTAGAGCATAGAGGGATTCTTAAACTCAAAAAAGAACTCGAGAATCACCTTAAC
CATTTCAATGGCGCACACATAGATCTCCTCCCAGCCGCATGTAGATTTCCAGGTTTGGTAGGCATAGAAC
ATCAGCAGCAAAATGCTGAATCCTGCTGCAAGCCACTGCAGGACATTTGACGCGGTCTGAGCGCCGTTCG
TGCCGCGAGATTCAATCCATCCGGCACAGTAACATTGATCCTCAGGGACCAGGACGGACCCGTTCACCAC
CACAGGATTAGTAACGAACAAAAGTTCGCGTCCGACGGCAGACAAAGCGCCGCCATAGTCCATGCTAGCA
TAACTTCGTATAAAGTATCCTATACGAAGTTATTTGCCTTAACCCAGAAATTATCACTGTTATTCTTTAG
AATGGTGCAAAGAATAACTTCGTATAATGTATGCTATACGAAGTTATGAATTCGATATCAAGCTTATCGA
TAATCAACCTCTGGATTACAAAATTTGTGAAAGATTGACTGGTATTCTTAACTATGTTGCTCCTTTTACG
CTATGTGGATACGCTGCTTTAATGCCTTTGTATCATGCTATTGCTTCCCGTATGGCTTTCATTTTCTCCT
CCTTGTATAAATCCTGGTTGCTGTCTCTTTATGAGGAGTTGTGGCCCGTTGTCAGGCAACGTGGCGTGGT
GTGCACTGTGTTTGCTGACGCAACCCCCACTGGTTGGGGCATTGCCACCACCTGTCAGCTCCTTTCCGGG
ACTTTCGCTTTCCCCCTCCCTATTGCCACGGCGGAACTCATCGCCGCCTGCCTTGCCCGCTGCTGGACAG
GGGCTCGGCTGTTGGGCACTGACAATTCCGTGGTGTTGTCGGGGAAATCATCGTCCTTTCCTTGGCTGCT
CGCCTATGTTGCCACCTGGATTCTGCGCGGGACGTCCTTCTGCTACGTCCCTTCGGCCCTCAATCCAGCG
GACCTTCCTTCCCGCGGCCTGCTGCCGGCTCTGCGGCCTCTTCCGCGTCTTCGCCTTCGCCCTCAGACGA
GTCGGATCTCCCTTTGGGCCGCCTCCCCGCATCGATACCGAGCGCTGCTCGAGAGATCGATCTGCCTCGA
CTGTGCCTTCTAGTTGCCAGCCATCTGTTGTTTGCCCCTCCCCCGTGCCTTCCTTGACCCTGGAAGGTGC
CACTCCCACTGTCCTTTCCTAATAAAATGAGGAAATTGCATCGCATTGTCTGAGTAGGTGTCATTCTATT
CTGGGGGGTGGGGTGGGGCAGGACAGCAAGGGGGAGGATTGGGAAGACAATAGCAGGCATGCTGGGGACA
CGTGCGGACCGAGCGGCCGCAGGAACCCCTAGTGATGGAGTTGGCCACTCCCTCTCTGCGCGCTCGCTCG
CTCACTGAGGCCGGGCGACCAAAGGTCGCCCGACGCCCGGGCGGCCTCAGTGAGCGAGCGAGCGCGCAGC
TGCCTGCAGGACATGTGAGCAAAAGGCCAGCAAAAGGCCAGGAACCGTAAAAAGGCCGCGTTGCTGGCGT
TTTTCCATAGGCTCCGCCCCCCTGACGAGCATCACAAAAATCGACGCTCAAGTCAGAGGTGGCGAAACCC
GACAGGACTATAAAGATACCAGGCGTTTCCCCCTGGAAGCTCCCTCGTGCGCTCTCCTGTTCCGACCCTG
CCGCTTACCGGATACCTGTCCGCCTTTCTCCCTTCGGGAAGCGTGGCGCTTTCTCATAGCTCACGCTGTA
GGTATCTCAGTTCGGTGTAGGTCGTTCGCTCCAAGCTGGGCTGTGTGCACGAACCCCCCGTTCAGCCCGA
CCGCTGCGCCTTATCCGGTAACTATCGTCTTGAGTCCAACCCGGTAAGACACGACTTATCGCCACTGGCA
GCAGCCACTGGTAACAGGATTAGCAGAGCGAGGTATGTAGGCGGTGCTACAGAGTTCTTGAAGTGGTGGC
CTAACTACGGCTACACTAGAAGAACAGTATTTGGTATCTGCGCTCTGCTGAAGCCAGTTACCTTCGGAAA
AAGAGTTGGTAGCTCTTGATCCGGCAAACAAACCACCGCTGGTAGCGGTGGTTTTTTTGTTTGCAAGCAG
CAGATTACGCGCAGAAAAAAAGGATCTCAAGAAGATCCTTTGATCTTTTCTACGGGGTCTGACGCTCAGT
GGAACGAAAACTCACGTTAAGGGATTTTGGTCATGAGATTATCAAAAAGGATCTTCACCTAGATCCTTTT
AAATTAAAAATGAAGTTTTAAATCAATCTAAAGTATATATGAGTAAACTTGGTCTGACAGTTACCAATGC
TTAATCAGTGAGGCACCTATCTCAGCGATCTGTCTATTTCGTTCATCCATAGTTGCCTGACTCCCCGTCG
TGTAGATAACTACGATACGGGAGGGCTTACCATCTGGCCCCAGTGCTGCAATGATACCGCGAGACCCACG
CTCACCGGCTCCAGATTTATCAGCAATAAACCAGCCAGCCGGAAGGGCCGAGCGCAGAAGTGGTCCTGCA
ACTTTATCCGCCTCCATCCAGTCTATTAATTGTTGCCGGGAAGCTAGAGTAAGTAGTTCGCCAGTTAATA
GTTTGCGCAACGTTGTTGCCATTGCTACAGGCATCGTGGTGTCACGCTCGTCGTTTGGTATGGCTTCATT
CAGCTCCGGTTCCCAACGATCAAGGCGAGTTACATGATCCCCCATGTTGTGCAAAAAAGCGGTTAGCTCC
TTCGGTCCTCCGATCGTTGTCAGAAGTAAGTTGGCCGCAGTGTTATCACTCATGGTTATGGCAGCACTGC
ATAATTCTCTTACTGTCATGCCATCCGTAAGATGCTTTTCTGTGACTGGTGAGTACTCAACCAAGTCATT
CTGAGAATAGTGTATGCGGCGACCGAGTTGCTCTTGCCCGGCGTCAATACGGGATAATACCGCGCCACAT
AGCAGAACTTTAAAAGTGCTCATCATTGGAAAACGTTCTTCGGGGCGAAAACTCTCAAGGATCTTACCGC
TGTTGAGATCCAGTTCGATGTAACCCACTCGTGCACCCAACTGATCTTCAGCATCTTTTACTTTCACCAG
CGTTTCTGGGTGAGCAAAAACAGGAAGGCAAAATGCCGCAAAAAAGGGAATAAGGGCGACACGGAAATGT
TGAATACTCATACTCTTCCTTTTTCAATATTATTGAAGCATTTATCAGGGTTATTGTCTCATGAGCGGAT
ACATATTTGAATGTATTTAGAAAAATAAACAAATAGGGGTTCCGCGCACATTTCCCCGAAAAGTGCCACC
TGACGTCTAAGAAACCATTATTATCATGACATTAACCTATAAAAATAGGCGTATCACGAGGCCCTTTCGT
CTCGCGCGTTTCGGTGATGACGGTGAAAACCTCTGACACATGCAGCTCCCGGAGACGGTCACAGCTTGTC
TGTAAGCGGATGCCGGGAGCAGACAAGCCCGTCAGGGCGCGTCAGCGGGTGTTGGCGGGTGTCGGGGCTG
GCTTAACTATGCGGCATCAGAGCAGATTGTACTGAGAGTGCACCATAAAATTGTAAACGTTAATATTTTG
TTAAAATTCGCGTTAAATTTTTGTTAAATCAGCTCATTTTTTAACCAATAGACCGAAATCGGCAAAATCC
CTTATAAATCAAAAGAATAGCCCGAGATAGAGT
[37 nt withheld, positions 5914-5950]
AAAGAACGTGGACTCCAACGTCAAAGG
[141 nt withheld, positions 5978-6118]
G
[46 nt withheld, positions 6120-6165]
A
[95 nt withheld, positions 6167-6261]
TATGCGGTGTGAAATACCGCACAGATGCGTAAGGAGAAAATACCGCATCAGGCGCC
